>Addgene plasmid #35250 | MIGS3.2 (FF574) | depositor full sequence | sequence record 43059 | MIGS3.2 (FF574) sequence 9506 bps
TTTTTATCCCCGGAAGCCTGTGGATAGAGGGTAGTTATCCACGTGAAACCGCTAATGCCCCGCAAAGCCT
TGATTCACGGGGCTTTCCGGCCCGCTCCAAAAACTATCCACGTGAAATCGCTAATCAGGGTACGTGAAAT
CGCTAATCGGAGTACGTGAAATCGCTAATAAGGTCACGTGAAATCGCTAATCAAAAAGGCACGTGAGAAC
GCTAATAGCCCTTTCAGATCAACAGCTTGCAAACACCCCTCGCTCCGGCAAGTAGTTACAGCAAGTAGTA
TGTTCAATTAGCTTTTCAATTATGAATATATATATCAATTATTGGTCGCCCTTGGCTTGTGGACAATGCG
CTACGCGCACCGGCTCCGCCCGTGGACAACCGCAAGCGGTTGCCCACCGTCGAGCGCCAGCGCCTTTGCC
CACAACCCGGCGGCCGGCCGCAACAGATCGTTTTATAAATTTTTTTTTTTGAAAAAGAAAAAGCCCGAAA
GGCGGCAACCTCTCGGGCTTCTGGATTTCCGATCCCCGGAATTAGAGATCTTGGCAGGATATATTGTGGT
GTAACGTTATCAGCTTGCATGCCGGTCGATCTAGTAACATAGATGACACCGCGCGCGATAATTTATCCTA
GTTTGCGCGCTATATTTTGTTTTCTATCGCGTATTAAATGTATAATTGCGGGACTCTAATCATAAAAACC
CATCTCATAAATAACGTCATGCATTACATGTTAATTATTACATGCTTAACGTAATTCAACAGAAATTATA
TGATAATCATCGCAAGACCGGCAACAGGATTCAATCTTAAGAAACTTTATTGCCAAATGTTTGAACGATC
TGCTTGACTCTAGGGGTCATCAGAAGAACTCGTCAAGAAGGCGATAGAAGGCGATGCGCTGCGAATCGGG
AGCGGCGATACCGTAAAGCACGAGGAAGCGGTCAGCCCATTCGCCGCCAAGCTCTTCAGCAATATCACGG
GTAGCCAACGCTATGTCCTGATAGCGGTCCGCCACACCCAGCCGGCCACAGTCGATGAATCCAGAAAAGC
GGCCATTTTCCACCATGATATTCGGCAAGCAGGCATCGCCCTGGGTCACGACGAGATCCTCGCCGTCGGG
CATCCGCGCCTTGAGCCTGGCGAACAGTTCGGCTGGCGCGAGCCCCTGATGCTCTTCGTCCAGATCATCC
TGATCGACAAGACCGGCTTCCATCCGAGTACGTCCTCGCTCGATGCGATGTTTCGCTTGGTGGTCGAATG
GGCAGGTAGCCGGATCAAGCGTATGCAGCCGCCGCATTGCATCAGCCATGATGGATACTTTCTCGGCAGG
AGCAAGGTGAGATGACAGGAGATCCTGCCCCGGCACTTCGCCCAATAGCAGCCAGTCCCTTCCCGCTTCA
GTGACAACGTCGAGCACAGCTGCGCAAGGAACGCCCGTCGTGGCCAGCCACGATAGCCGCGCTGCCTCGT
CTTGGAGTTCATTCAGGGCACCGGACAGGTCGGTCTTGACAAAAAGAACCGGGCGCCCCTGCGCTGACAG
CCGGAACACGGCGGCATCAGAGCAGCCGATTGTCTGTTGTGCCCAGTCATAGCCGAATAGCCTCTCCACC
CAAGCGGCCGGAGAACCTGCGTGCAATCCATCTTGTTCAATCATGCCTCGATCGAGTTGAGAGTGAATAT
GAGACTCTAATTGGATACCGAGGGGAATTTATGGAACGTCAGTGGAGCATTTTTGACAAGAAATATTTGC
TAGCTGATAGTGACCTTAGGCGACTTTTGAACGCGCAATAATGGTTTCTGACGTATGTGCTTAGCTCATT
AAACTCCAGAAACCCGCGGCTCAGTGGCTCCTTCAACGTTGCGGTTCTGTCAGTTCCAAACGTAAAACGG
CTTGTCCCGCGTCATCGGCGGGGGTCATAACGTGACTCCCTTAATTCTCCGCTCATGATCGATAACATTA
ACGCTTACAATTTCCATTCGCCATTCAGGCTGCGCAACTGTTGGGAAGGGCGATCGGTGCGGGCCTCTTC
GCTATTACGCCAGCTGGCGAAAGGGGGATGTGCTGCAAGGCGATTAAGTTGGGTAACGCCAGGGTTTTCC
CAGTCACGACGTTGTAAAACGACGGCCAGTGAGCGCGCGTAATACGACTCACTATAGGGCGAATTGGGTA
CCGGGCCCCCCCTCGAGGTCGACGGTATCGATAAGCTTGATATCGAATTCCTGCAGCCCATTTAGGTGAC
ACTATAGAATATCACTAGTAAGCTAGCTTGCATGCCGGTCCTGCTGAGCCTCGACATGTTGTCGCAAAAT
TCGCCCTGGACCCGCCCAACGATTTGTCGTCACTGTCAAGGTTTGACCTGCACTTCATTTGGGGCCCACA
TACACCAAAAAAATGCTGCATAATTCTCGGGGCAGCAAGTCGGTTACCCGGCCGCCGTGCTGGACCGGGT
TGAATGGTGCCCGTAACTTTCGGTAGAGCGGACGGCCAATACTCAACTTCAAGGAATCTCACCCATGCGC
GCCGGCGGGGAACCGGAGTTCCCTTCAGTGAGCGTTATTAGTTCGCCGCTCGGTGTGTCGTAGATACTAG
CCCCTGGGGCACTTTTGAAATTTGAATAAGATTTATGTAATCAGTCTTTTAGGTTTGACCGGTTCTGCCG
CTTTTTTTAAAATTGGATTTGTAATAATAAAACGCAATTGTTTGTTATTGTGGCGCTCTATCATAGATGT
CGCTATAAACCTATTCAGCACAATATATTGTTTTCATTTTAATATTGTACATATAAGTAGTAGGGTACAA
TCAGTAAATTGAACGGAGAATATTATTCATAAAAATACGATAGTAACGGGTGATATATTCATTAGAATGA
ACCGAAACCGGCGGTAAGGATCTGAGCTACACATGCTCAGGTTTTTTACAACGTGCACAACAGAATTGAA
AGCAAATATCATGCGATCATAGGCGTCTCGCATATCTCATTAAAGCAGGGATCCCGCATCAGATCTATCA
AACACATAGATTTACGAAGATCTCTAACATTAAATCATCAGAGAGATAAGTTTAGGGAGCAAGCTCTTTC
GCTTACACAGAGAATCACAGAGGAAAGAGACTTTAAGAAAACTACAACTTTTTTGACCACTGTGATTTCT
CTCTGCAAGCGAAAGTACTTAATCACCAACACAGTAGATTGATATATTTGGGTTTATTTGTGAGAAGAAG
AATTCACTAGTGGATCCCGCACTCGAGTGTTAATCAGAAAAACTCAGATTAATCTACAAATTCGATCGCA
CAAACTAGAAACTAACACCAGATCTAGATAGAAATCACAAATCGAAGAGTAATTATTCGACAAAACTCAA
ATTATTTGAACAAATCGGATGATATCTATGAAACCCTAATCGAGAATTAAGATGATATCTAACGATCAAA
CCCAGAAAATCGTCTTCGATCTAAGATTAACAGAATCTAAACCAAAGAACATATACGAAATTGGGATCGA
ACGAAAACAAAATCGAAGATTTTGAGAGAATAAGGAACACAGAAATTTACCTTGATCACGGTAGAGAGAA
TTGAGAGAAAGTTTTTAAGATTTTGAGAAATTGAAATCTGAATTGTGAAGAAGAAGAGCTCTTTGGGTAT
TGTTTTATAGAAGAAGAAGAAGAAAAGACGAGGACGACTAGGTCACGAGAAAGCTAAGGCGGTGAAGCAA
TAGCTAATAATAAAATGACACGTGTATTGAGCGTTGTTTACACGCAAAGTTGTTTTTGGCTAATTGCCTT
ATTTTTAGGTTGAGGAAAAGTATTTGTGCTTTGAGTTGATAAACACGACTCGTGTGTGCCGGCTGCAACC
ACTTTGACGCCGTTTATTACTGACTCGTCGGGGGGATCCATTCGGTCCCCAGATTAGCCTTTTCAATTTC
AGAAAGAATGCTAACCCACAGATGGTTAGAGAGGCTTACGCAGCAGGTCTCATCAAGACGATCTACCCGA
GCAATAATCTCCAGGAAATCAAATACCTTCCCAAGAAGGTTAAAGATGCAGTCAAAAGATTCAGGACTAA
CTGCATCAAGAACACAGAGAAAGATATATTTCTCAAGATCAGAAGTACTATTCCAGTATGGACGATTCAA
GGCTTGCTTCACAAACCAAGGCAAGTAATAGAGATTGGAGTCTCTAAAAAGGTAGTTCCCACTGAATCAA
AGGCCATGGAGTCAAAGATTCAAATAGAGGACCTAACAGAACTCGCCGTAAAGACTGGCGAACAGTTCAT
ACAGAGTCTCTTACGACTCAATGACAAGAAGAAAATCTTCGTCAACATGGTGGAGCACGACACACTTGTC
TACTCCAAAAATATCAAAGATACAGTCTCAGAAGACCAAAGGGCAATTGAGACTTTTCAACAAAGGGTAA
TATCCGGAAACCTCCTCGGATTCCATTGCCCAGCTATCTGTCACTTTATTGTGAAGATAGTGGAAAAGGA
AGGTGGCTCCTACAAATGCCATCATTGCGATAAAGGAAAGGCCATCGTTGAAGATGCCTCTGCCGACAGT
GGTCCCAAAGATGGACCCCCACCCACGAGGAGCATCGTGGAAAAAGAAGACGTTCCAACCACGTCTTCAA
AGCAAGTGGATTGATGTGATATCTCCACTGACGTAAGGGATGACGCACAATCCCACTATCCTTCGCAAGA
CCCTTCCTCTATATAAGGAAGTTCATTTCATTTGGAGAGAACACGGGGGACGAGCTTCTAGAGGATCACA
AGTTTGTACAAAAAAGCTGAACGAGAAACGTAAAATGATATAAATATCAATATATTAAATTAGATTTTGC
ATAAAAAACAGACTACATAATACTGTAAAACACAACATATCCAGTCATATTGGCGGCCCCATTAGGCACC
CCAGGCTTTACACTTTATGCTTCCGGCTCGTATAATGTGTGGATTTTGAGTTAGGAGCCGTCGAGATTTT
CAGGAGCTAAGGAAGCTAAAATGGAGAAAAAAATCACTGGATATACCACCGTTGATATATCCCAATGGCA
TCGTAAAGAACATTTTGAGGCATTTCAGTCAGTTGCTCAATGTACCTATAACCAGACCGTTCAGCTGGAT
ATTACGGCCTTTTTAAAGACCGTAAAGAAAAATAAGCACAAGTTTTATCCGGCCTTTATTCACATTCTTG
CCCGCCTGATGAATGCTCATCCGGAGTTCCGTATGGCAATGAAAGACGGTGAGCTGGTGATATGGGATAG
TGTTCACCCTTGTTACACCGTTTTCCATGAGCAAACTGAAACGTTTTCATCGCTCTGGAGTGAATACCAC
GACGATTTCCGGCAGTTTCTACACATATATTCGCAAGATGTGGCGTGTTACGGTGAAAACCTGGCCTATT
TCCCTAAAGGGTTTATTGAGAATATGTTTTTCGTCTCAGCCAATCCCTGGGTGAGTTTCACCAGTTTTGA
TTTAAACGTGGCCAATATGGACAACTTCTTCGCCCCCGTTTTCACCATGGGCAAATATTATACGCAAGGC
GACAAGGTGCTGATGCCGCTGGCGATTCAGGTTCATCATGCCGTTTGTGATGGCTTCCATGTCGGCAGAA
TGCTTAATGAATTACAACAGTACTGCGATGAGTGGCAGGGCGGGGCGTAAACGCGTGGAGCCGGCTTACT
AAAAGCCAGATAACAGTATGCGTATTTGCGCGCTGATTTTTGCGGTATAAGAATATATACTGATATGTAT
ACCCGAAGTATGTCAAAAAGAGGTATGCTATGAAGCAGCGTATTACAGTGACAGTTGACAGCGACAGCTA
TCAGTTGCTCAAGGCATATATGATGTCAATATCTCCGGTCTGGTAAGCACAACCATGCAGAATGAAGCCC
GTCGTCTGCGTGCCGAACGCTGGAAAGCGGAAAATCAGGAAGGGATGGCTGAGGTCGCCCGGTTTATTGA
AATGAACGGCTCTTTTGCTGACGAGAACAGGGGCTGGTGAAATGCAGTTTAAGGTTTACACCTATAAAAG
AGAGAGCCGTTATCGTCTGTTTGTGGATGTACAGAGTGATATTATTGACACGCCCGGCCGACGGATGGTG
ATCCCCCTGGCCAGTGCACGTCTGCTGTCAGATAAAGTCTCCCGTGAACTTTACCCGGTGGTGCATATCG
GGGATGAAAGCTGGCGCATGATGACCACCGATATGGCCAGTGTGCCGGTCTCCGTTATCGGGGAAGAAGT
GGCTGATCTCAGCCACCGCGAAAATGACATCAAAAACGCCATTAACCTGATGTTCTGGGGAATATAAATG
TCAGGCTCCCTTATACACAGCCAGTCTGCACCTCGACCATAGTGACTGGATATGTTGTGTTTTACAGTAT
TATGTAGTCTGTTTTTTATGCAAAATCTAATTTAATATATTGATATTTATATCATTTTACGTTTCTCGTT
CAGCTTTCTTGTACAAAGTGGTGATCCTAGCTTTCGTTCGTATCATCGGTTTCGACAACGTTCGTCAAGT
TCAATGCATCAGTTTCATTGCGCACACACCAGAATCCTACTGAGTTTGAGTATTATGGCATTGGGAAAAC
TGTTTTTCTTGTACCATTTGTTGTGCTTGTAATTTACTGTGTTTTTTATTCGGTTTTCGCTATCGAACTG
TGAAATGGAAATGGATGGAGAAGAGTTAATGAATGATATGGTCCTTTTGTTCATTCTCAAATTAATATTA
TTTGTTTTTTCTCTTATTTGTTGTGTGTTGAATTTGAAATTATAAGAGATATGCAAACATTTTGTTTTGA
GTAAAAATGTGTCAAATCGTGGCCTCTAATGACCGAAGTTAATATGAGGAGTAAAACACTTGTAGTTGTA
CCATTATGCTTATTCACTAGGCAACAAATATATTTTCAGACCTAGAAAAGCTGCAAATGTTACTGAATAC
AAGTATGTCCTCTTGTGTTTTAGACATTTATGAACTTTCCTTTATGTAATTTTCCAGAATCCTTGTCAGA
TTCTAATCATTGCTTTATAATTATAGTTATACTCATGGATTTGTAGTTGAGTATGAAAATATTTTTTAAT
GCATTTTATGACTTGCCAATTGATTGACAACATGCATCAATCGGAGCTCCAGCTTTTGTTCCCTTTAGTG
AGGGTTAATTCCGAGCTTGGCGTAATCATGGTCATAGCTGTTTCCTGTGTGAAATTGTTATCCGCTCACA
ATTCCACACAACATACGAGCCGGAAGHCATAAAGTGTAAAGCCTGGGGTGCCTAATGAGTGAGCTAACTC
ACATTAATTGCGTTGCGCTCACTGCCCGCTTTCCAGTCGGGAAACCTGTCGTGCCAGCTGCATTAATGAA
TCGGCCAACGCGCGGGGAGAGGCGGTTTGCGTATTGGGCGCTCTTCCGCTTCCTCGCTCACTGACTCGCT
GCGCTCGGTCGTTCGGCTGCGGCGAGCGGTATCAGCTCACTCAAAGGCGGTAATACGGTTATCCACAGAA
TCAGGGGATAACGCAGGAAAGAACATGAAGGCCTTGACAGGATATATTGGCGGGTAAACTAAGTCGCTGT
ATGTGTTTGTTTGAGATCTCATGTGAGCAAAAGGCCAGCAAAAGGCCAGGAACCGTAAAAAGGCCGCGTT
GCTGGCGTTTTTCCATAGGCTCCGCCCCCCTGACGAGCATCACAAAAATCGACGCTCAAGTCAGAGGTGG
CGAAACCCGACAGGACTATAAAGATACCAGGCGTTTCCCCCTGGAAGCTCCCTCGTGCGCTCTCCTGTTC
CGACCCTGCCGCTTACCGGATACCTGTCCGCCTTTCTCCCTTCGGGAAGCGTGGCGCTTTCTCATAGCTC
ACGCTGTAGGTATCTCAGTTCGGTGTAGGTCGTTCGCTCCAAGCTGGGCTGTGTGCACGAACCCCCCGTT
CAGCCCGACCGCTGCGCCTTATCCGGTAACTATCGTCTTGAGTCCAACCCGGTAAGACACGACTTATCGC
CACTGGCAGCAGCCACTGGTAACAGGATTAGCAGAGCGAGGTATGTAGGCGGTGCTACAGAGTTCTTGAA
GTGGTGGCCTAACTACGGCTACACTAGAAGAACAGTATTTGGTATCTGCGCTCTGCTGAAGCCAGTTACC
TTCGGAAGAAGAGTTGGTAGCTCTTGATCCGGCAAACAAACCACCGCTGGTAGCGGTGGTTTTTTTGTTT
GCAAGCAGCAGATTACGCGCAGAAAAAAAGGATCTCAAGAAGATCCTTTGATCTTTTCTACGGGGTCTGA
CGCTCAGTGGAACGAAAACTCACGTTAAGGGATTTTGGTCATGAGATTATCAAAAAGGATCTTCACCTAG
ATCCTTTTAAATTAAAAATGAAGTTTTAAATCAATCTAAAGTATATATGTGTAACATTGGTCTAGTGATT
ATTTGCCGACTACCTTGGTGATCTCGCCTTTCACGTAGTGAACAAATTCTTCCAACTGATCTGCGCGCGA
GGCCAAGCGATCTTCTTGTCCAAGATAAGCCTGCCTAGCTTCAAGTATGACGGGCTGATACTGGGCCGGC
AGGCGCTCCATTGCCCAGTCGGCAGCGACATCCTTCGGCGCGATTTTGCCGGTTACTGCGCTGTACCAAA
TGCGGGACAACGTAAGCACTACATTTCGCTCATCGCCAGCCCAGTCGGGCGGCGAGTTCCATAGCGTTAA
GGTTTCATTTAGCGCCTCAAATAGATCCTGTTCAGGAACCGGATCAAAGAGTTCCTCCGCCGCTGGACCT
ACCAAGGCAACGCTATGTTCTCTTGCTTTTGTCAGCAAGATAGCCAGATCAATGTCGATCGTGGCTGGCT
CGAAGATACCTGCAAGAATGTCATTGCGCTGCCATTCTCCAAATTGCAGTTCGCGCTTAGCTGGATAACG
CCACGGAATGATGTCGTCGTGCACAACAATGGTGACTTCTACAGCGCGGAGAATCTCGCTCTCTCCAGGG
GAAGCCGAAGTTTCCAAAAGGTCGTTGATCAAAGCTCGCCGCGTTGTTTCATCAAGCCTTACGGTCACCG
TAACCAGCAAATCAATATCACTGTGTGGCTTCAGGCCGCCATCCACTGCGGAGCCGTACAAATGTACGGC
CAGCAACGTCGGTTCGAGATGGCGCTCGATGACGCCAACTACCTCTGATAGTTGAGTCGATACTTCGGCG
ATCACCGCTTCCCTCATAACACCCCTTGTATTACTGTTTATGTAAGCAGACAGTTTTATTGTTCATGATG
ATATATTTTTATCTTGTGCAATGTAACATCAGAGATTTTGAGACACAACGTGGCTTTGTTGAATAAATCG
AACTTTTGCTGAGTTGAAGGATCAGATCACGCATCTTCCCGACAACGCAGACCGTTCCGTGGCAAAGCAA
AAGTTCAAAATCACCAACTGGTCCACCTACAACAAAGCTCTCATCAACCGTGGCTCCCTCACTTTCTGGC
TGGATGATGGGGCGATTCAGGCGATCCCCATCCAACAGCCCGCCGTCGAGCGGGCT
Features (pLannotate 1.2.2; 30 found; start..end, strand, type, name):
    542..564     +  misc_feature   LB T-DNA repeat: left border repeat from nopaline C58 T-DNA (truncated)
    588..840     -  terminator     NOS terminator: nopaline synthase terminator and poly(A) signal
    860..1654    -  CDS            NeoR/KanR: aminoglycoside phosphotransferase from Tn5; aph(3')-II (or nptII); confers resistance to neomycin, kanamycin, and G418 (Geneticin®)
   1688..1867    -  promoter       NOS promoter: nopaline synthase promoter
   1977..2132    -  CDS            lacZα (fragment): LacZα fragment of β-galactosidase; lacZ fragment
   2140..2158    +  promoter       T7 promoter: promoter for bacteriophage T7 RNA polymerase
   2167..2229    -  misc_feature   MCS (fragment): pBluescript multiple cloning site
   2230..2248    +  promoter       SP6 promoter: promoter for bacteriophage SP6 RNA polymerase
   2281..2988    -  terminator     OCS terminator: octopine synthase terminator
   3069..3170    -  ncRNA          MIR173: Accession: RF03457 - MIR173 microRNA precursor family
   4388..4729    +  promoter       CaMV 35S promoter: strong constitutive promoter from cauliflower mosaic virus
   4758..4877    +  protein_bind   attR1: mutant version of attR; recombination site for the Gateway® LR reaction LR Clonase™
   4907..4937    +  promoter       lac UV5 promoter: E. coli lac promoter with an "up" mutation
   4961..4990    +  promoter       cat promoter (fragment): promoter of the E. coli cat gene encoding chloramphenicol acetyltransferase
   4991..5647    +  CDS            cat: CAT_ECOLX - Experimental evidence at protein level: Swiss-Prot protein existence level 1. This enzyme is an effector of chloramphenicol resistance in bacteria. From Escherichia coli. This protein is used as a marker in many commonly used cloning vectors, such as pACYC184.
   5829..5987    +  CDS            ccdA (fragment): CCDA_ECO57 - Also known as H, letA. Experimental evidence at protein level: Swiss-Prot protein existence level 1. Antitoxin component of a type II toxin-antitoxin (TA) system which inhibits the post-segregational killing (PSK) of plasmid-free cells, also referred to as a plasmid addiction system. Binds to and blocks the activity of CcdB; will also remove bound CcdB protein from the CcdB-GyrA complex by forming a CcdA-CcdB complex, a process termed rejuvenation. Functions as a transcriptional corepressor for the ccdAB operon, repression also requires CcdB (By similarity). From Escherichia coli
   5992..6294    +  CDS            ccdB: CCDB_ECOLI - Also known as G, letB, letD. Experimental evidence at protein level: Swiss-Prot protein existence level 1. Toxic component of a type II toxin-antitoxin (TA) system, functioning in plasmid maintainence. Responsible for the post- segregational killing (PSK) of plasmid-free cells, also referred to as a plasmid addiction system. Half-life of over 2 hours. Cell killing by CcdB is accompanied by filamentation, defects in chromosome and plasmid segregation, defects in cell division, formation of anucleate cells, decreased DNA synthesis and plasmid loss. Interferes with the activity of DN
   6338..6462    -  protein_bind   attR2: mutant version of attR; recombination site for the Gateway® LR reaction LR Clonase™
   6469..7110    +  terminator     E9 terminator: terminator and polyadenylation signal from the pea rbcS-E9 gene
   7132..7150    -  promoter       T3 promoter: promoter for bacteriophage T3 RNA polymerase
   7195..7211    -  protein_bind   lac operator: The lac repressor binds to the lac operator to inhibit transcription in E. coli. This inhibition can be relieved by adding lactose or isopropyl-β-D-thiogalactopyranoside (IPTG). lac repressor encoded by lacI
   7219..7250    -  promoter       lac promoter: promoter for the E. coli lac operon
   7265..7286    -  protein_bind   CAP binding site: CAP binding activates transcription in the presence of cAMP. E. coli catabolite activator protein
   7299..7391    -  CDS            lacI (fragment): lac repressor; lacI; The lac repressor binds to the lac operator to inhibit transcription in E. coli. This inhibition can be relieved by adding lactose or isopropyl-β-D-thiogalactopyranoside (IPTG).
   7393..7517    -  rep_origin     RSF ori (fragment): Plasmids containing the RSF 1030 origin of replication can be propagated in E. coli cells that contain additional plasmids with compatible origins.
   7525..7549    +  misc_feature   RB T-DNA repeat: right border repeat from nopaline C58 T-DNA
   7640..8228    -  rep_origin     ori: high-copy-number ColE1/pMB1/pBR322/pUC origin of replication
   8402..9187    -  CDS            aadA: S3AD_SHIFL - Experimental evidence at protein level: Swiss-Prot protein existence level 1. Mediates bacterial resistance to the antibiotics streptomycin and spectinomycin. From Shigella flexneri.
   9372..9473    +  CDS            TRA2_ECOLX (fragment): Protein predicted: Swiss-Prot protein existence level 4. Required for transposition of transposon Tn903. From Escherichia coli.
   9478..407     +  rep_origin     pSa ori (across the origin): origin of replication from bacterial plasmid pSa
