[The description below was written by a language model from this plasmid's Addgene catalogue record and pLannotate feature annotations shown in this document.]
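Description:
MIGS3.2 (FF574) is an empty Gateway destination vector for plant expression, built on the pGreenII binary Ti backbone (9,506 bp) and designed for miRNA-induced gene silencing (MIGS). It carries a high-copy ColE1/pUC-type origin for E. coli and the pSa origin for Agrobacterium. As with other pGreen derivatives, replication in Agrobacterium depends on functions supplied in trans by the helper plasmid pSOUP. Bacterial selection is by spectinomycin through aadA in the backbone. Before recombination, chloramphenicol can also be used, because the Gateway cassette contains a cat gene. The cassette also contains the lethal ccdB gene, so the unrecombined plasmid must be kept in a ccdB-tolerant strain.

Three units lie between the nopaline-type left and right T-DNA borders. Next to the left border, a NOS promoter–nptII–NOS terminator cassette provides kanamycin selection of transformed plants. A second cassette expresses the miR173 precursor and ends in the OCS terminator. The record states that it is driven by the constitutive UBQ11 promoter, although the feature table does not annotate that promoter; it presumably lies in the unannotated stretch upstream of MIR173. The third unit is a CaMV 35S promoter followed by attR1–cat–ccdB–attR2 and the pea rbcS-E9 terminator. An LR reaction replaces the cat/ccdB segment with a fragment of the user's target gene, placing it under 35S control.

The record does not spell out the silencing mechanism. Co-expressing miR173 from the same T-DNA is consistent with miR173-triggered production of secondary siRNAs from the target transcript, and would allow this in plants lacking endogenous miR173. No miR173 target site is annotated in the vector. Remnants of pBluescript (lacZα, MCS, and T7, T3 and SP6 promoters) are also present.
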