Addgene plasmid #35250: MIGS3.2 (FF574)
Purpose: (Empty Backbone)
Depositing lab: Detlef Weigel. Depositing organization: Max Planck Institute for Developmental Biology. Publication: MIGS: MiRNA Induced Gene Silencing. de Felippes FF, Wang JW, Weigel D. Plant J. 2011 Dec 28. doi: 10.1111/j.1365-313X.2011.04896.x. PubMed 22211571.
Backbone
  Vector backbone: pGreenII
  Backbone size (bp): 9506
  Modifications to backbone: Addition of an expression cassette with the miR173 precursor placed behind the UBQ11 constitutive promoter
  Vector type: Plant Expression
  Promoter: CaMV 35S
  Selectable markers: kanamycin
Growth in bacteria
  Bacterial resistance: Chloramphenicol and Spectinomycin, 25 & 50 μg/mL
  Growth temperature: 37°C
  Growth strain: ccdB Survival
  Growth instructions: 1) Before recombination Chloramphenicol might be used for bacteria selection (resistance lost after recombination). 2) E. coli DB3.1 strain (or some other ccdB survival strain) should be used for the amplification of the plasmid due to the presence of the lethal ccdB gene. After recombination, any common strain, such as DH5alpha is recommended. 3) Due to pGreen backbone characteristics, the helper plasmid pSOUP is required for replication of MIGS vector in Agrobacterium. PSOUP can be requested directly at http://www.pgreen.ac.uk/.
  Copy number: High Copy
Terms and licenses: Academic/Nonprofit Terms; Industry Terms: Not Available to Industry
Depositor comments: MIGS vectors are based on pGREEN series: Hellens, R.P., Edwards, E.A., Leyland, N.R., Bean, S. and Mullineaux, P.M. (2000) pGreen: a versatile and flexible binary Ti vector for Agrobacterium-mediated plant transformation. Plant Mol. Biol., 42, 819-832. http://www.pgreen.ac.uk/ obtained from John Innes Centre, UK
How to cite: MIGS3.2 (FF574) was a gift from Detlef Weigel (Addgene plasmid # 35250 ; http://n2t.net/addgene:35250 ; RRID:Addgene_35250)
