>Addgene plasmid #35250 | MIGS3.2 (FF574) | addgene partial sequence | sequence record 73442 | SP6 5'-ATTTAGGTGACACTATAG-3'
GCTTGCATGCCGGTCCTGCTGAGCCTCGACATGTTGTCGCAAAATTCGCCCTGGACCCGCCCAACGATTT
GTCGTCACTGTCAAGGTTTGACCTGCACTTCATTTGGGGCCCACATACACCAAAAAAATGCTGCATAATT
CTCGGGGCAGCAAGTCGGTTACCCGGCCGCCGTGCTGGACCGGGTTGAATGGTGCCCGTAACTTTCGGTA
GAGCGGACGGCCAATACTCAACTTCAAGGAATCTCACCCATGCGCGCCGGCGGGGAACCGGAGTTCCCTT
CAGTGAGCGTTATTAGTTCGCCGCTCGGTGTGTCGTAGATACTAGCCCCTGGGGCACTTTTGAAATTTGA
ATAAGATTTATGTAATCAGTCTTTTAGGTTTGACCGGTTCTGCCGCTTTTTTTAAAATTGGATTTGTAAT
AATAAAACGCAATTGTTTGTTATTGTGGCGCTCTATCATAGATGTCGCTATAAACCTATTCAGCACAATA
TATTGTTTTCATTTTAATATTGTACATATAAGTAGTAGGGTACAATCAGTAAATTGAACGGAGAATATTA
TTCATAAAAATACGATAGTAACGGGTGATATATTCATTAGAATGAACCGAAACCGGCGGTAAGGATCTGA
GCTACACATGCTCAGGTTTTTTACAACGTGCACAACAGAATTGAAAGCAAATATCATGCGATCATAGGCG
TCTCGCATATCTCATTAAAGCAGGGATCCCGCATCAGATCTATCAAACACATAGATTTACGAAGATCTCT
AACATTAAATCATCAGAGAGATAAGTTTAGGGAGCAAGCTCTTTCGCTTACACAGAGAATC
