>Addgene plasmid #35250 | MIGS3.2 (FF574) | addgene partial sequence | sequence record 73443 | CAT-R 5'-GCAACTGACTGAAATGCCTC-3'
GATGCCATTGGGATATATCAACGGTGGTATATCCAGTGATTTTTTTCTCCATTTTAGCTTCCTTAGCTCC
TGAAAATCTCGACGGCTCCTAACTCAAAATCCACACATTATACGAGCCGGAAGCATAAAGTGTAAAGCCT
GGGGTGCCTAATGGGGCCGCCAATATGACTGGATATGTTGTGTTTTACAGTATTATGTAGTCTGTTTTTT
ATGCAAAATCTAATTTAATATATTGATATTTATATCATTTTACGTTTCTCGTTCAGCTTTTTTGTACAAA
CTTGTGATCCTCTAGAAGCTCGTCCCCCGTGTTCTCTCCAAATGAAATGAACTTCCTTATATAGAGGAAG
GGTCTTGCGAAGGATAGTGGGATTGTGCGTCATCCCTTACGTCAGTGGAGATATCACATCAATCCACTTG
CTTTGAAGACGTGGTTGGAACGTCTTCTTTTTCCACGATGCTCCTCGTGGGTGGGGGTCCATCTTTGGGA
CCACTGTCGGCAGAGGCATCTTCAACGATGGCCTTTCCTTTATCGCAATGATGGCATTTGTAGGAGCCAC
CTTCCTTTTCCACTATCTTCACAATAAAGTGACAGATAGCTGGGCAATGGAATCCGAGGAGGTTTCCGGA
TATTACCCTTTGTTGAAAAGTCTCAATTGCCCTTTGGTCTTCTGAGACTGTATCTTTGATATTTTTGGAG
TAGACAAGTGTGTCGTGCTCCACCATGTTGACGAAGATTTTCTTCTTGTCATTGAGTCGTAAGAGACTCT
GTATGAACTGTTCGCCAGTCTTTACGGCGAGTTCTGTTAGGTCCTCTATTTGAATCTTTGACTCCATGGC
CTTTGATTCAGTGGGAACTACCTTTTTAGAGACTCCAATCTCTATTACTTGCCTTGGTTTGTGAAGCAAG
CCTTGAATCGTCCATACTGGAATAGTACTTCTGATCTTGAGAAATATATCTTTCTCTGTGTTCTTGATGC
AGTTAGTCCTGAATCTTTTGACTGCATCTTTAACCTTCTTGGGAAGGTATTTGAT
