>Addgene plasmid #35250 | MIGS3.2 (FF574) | addgene partial sequence | sequence record 73444 | ccdB-Fwd 5'-GCATGATGACCACCGATATG-3'
GGTCTCCGTTATCGGGGAAGAAGTGGCTGATCTCAGCCACCGCGAAAATGACATCAAAAACGCCATTAAC
CTGATGTTCTGGGGAATATAAATGTCAGGCTCCCTTATACACAGCCAGTCTGCACCTCGACCATAGTGAC
TGGATATGTTGTGTTTTACAGTATTATGTAGTCTGTTTTTTATGCAAAATCTAATTTAATATATTGATAT
TTATATCATTTTACGTTTCTCGTTCAGCTTTCTTGTACAAAGTGGTGATCCTAGCTTTCGTTCGTATCAT
CGGTTTCGACAACGTTCGTCAAGTTCAATGCATCAGTTTCATTGCGCACACACCAGAATCCTACTGAGTT
TGAGTATTATGGCATTGGGAAAACTGTTTTTCTTGTACCATTTGTTGTGCTTGTAATTTACTGTGTTTTT
TATTCGGTTTTCGCTATCGAACTGTGAAATGGAAATGGATGGAGAAGAGTTAATGAATGATATGGTCCTT
TTGTTCATTCTCAAATTAATATTATTTGTTTTTTCTCTTATTTGTTGTGTGTTGAATTTGAAATTATAAG
AGATATGCAAACATTTTGTTTTGAGTAAAAATGTGTCAAATCGTGGCCTCTAATGACCGAAGTTAATATG
AGGAGTAAAACACTTGTAGTTGTACCATTATGCTTATTCACTAGGCAACAAATATATTTTCAGACCTAGA
AAAGCTGCAAATGTTACTGAATACAAGTATGTCCTCTTGTGTTTTAGACATTTATGAACTTTCCTTTATG
TAATTTTCCAGAATCCTTGTCAGATTCTAATCATTGCTTTATAATTATAGTTATACTCATGGATTTGTAG
TTGAGTATGAAAATATTTTTTAATGCATTTTATGACTTGCCAATTGATTGACAACATGCATCAATCGGAG
CTCCAGCTTTTGTTCCCTTTAGTGAGGGTTAATTGCGCGCTTGGCGTAATCATGGTCATAGCTGTTTCCT
GTGTGAAATTGTTATCCGCTCACAATTCCACACAAC
