>Addgene plasmid #35250 | MIGS3.2 (FF574) | addgene partial sequence | sequence record 73445 | NOS-F 5'-GCGTTCAAAAGTCGCCTAAG-3'
GCAAATATTTCTTGTCAAAAATGCTCCACTGACGTTCCATAAATTCCCCTCGGTATCCAATTAGAGTCTC
ATATTCACTCTCAACTCGATCGAGGCATGATTGAACAAGATGGATTGCACGCAGGTTCTCCGGCCGCTTG
GGTGGAGAGGCTATTCGGCTATGACTGGGCACAACAGACAATCGGCTGCTCTGATGCCGCCGTGTTCCGG
CTGTCAGCGCAGGGGCGCCCGGTTCTTTTTGTCAAGACCGACCTGTCCGGTGCCCTGAATGAACTCCAAG
ACGAGGCAGCGCGGCTATCGTGGCTGGCCACGACGGGCGTTCCTTGCGCAGCTGTGCTCGACGTTGTCAC
TGAAGCGGGAAGGGACTGGCTGCTATTGGGCGAAGTGCCGGGGCAGGATCTCCTGTCATCTCACCTTGCT
CCTGCCGAGAAAGTATCCATCATGGCTGATGCAATGCGGCGGCTGCATACGCTTGATCCGGCTACCTGCC
CATTCGACCACCAAGCGAAACATCGCATCGAGCGAGCACGTACTCGGATGGAAGCCGGTCTTGTCGATCA
GGATGATCTGGACGAAGAGCATCAGGGGCTCGCGCCAGCCGAACTGTTCGCCAGGCTCAAGGCGCGGATG
CCCGACGGCGAGGATCTCGTCGTGACCCACGGCGATGCCTGCTTGCCGAATATCATGGTGGAAAATGGCC
GCTTTTCTGGATTCATCGACTGTGGCCGGCTGGGTGTGGCGGACCGCTATCAGGACATAGCGTTGGCTAC
CCGTGATATTGCTGAAGAGCTTGGCGGCGAATGGGCTGACCGCTTCCTCGTGCTTTACGGTATCGCCGCT
CCCGATTCGCAGCGCATCGCCTTCTATCGCCTTCTTGACGAGTTCTTCTGAGCGGGACTCTGGGGTTCGG
ACTCTAGCTAGAGTCAAGCAGATCGTTCAAACATTTGGCAATAAAGTTTCTTAAGATTGAATCCTGTTGC
CGGTCTTGCGATGATTATCATATAATTTCTGTTGAATTACGTTAAGCATGTAAT
