>Addgene plasmid #35250 | MIGS3.2 (FF574) | addgene partial sequence | sequence record 73446 | M13pUC-fwd 5'-CCCAGTCACGACGTTGTAAAACG-3'
CGCGCGTAATACGACTCACTATAGGGCGAATTGGGTACCGGGCCCCCCCTCGAGGTCGACGGTATCGATA
AGCTTGATATCGAATTCCTGCAGCCCATTTAGGTGACACTATAGAATATCACTAGTAAGCTAGCTTGCAT
GCCGGTCCTGCTGAGCCTCGACATGTTGTCGCAAAATTCGCCCTGGACCCGCCCAACGATTTGTCGTCAC
TGTCAAGGTTTGACCTGCACTTCATTTGGGGCCCACATACACCAAAAAAATGCTGCATAATTCTCGGGGC
AGCAAGTCGGTTACCCGGCCGCCGTGCTGGACCGGGTTGAATGGTGCCCGTAACTTTCGGTAGAGCGGAC
GGCCAATACTCAACTTCAAGGAATCTCACCCATGCGCGCCGGCGGGGAACCGGAGTTCCCTTCAGTGAGC
GTTATTAGTTCGCCGCTCGGTGTGTCGTAGATACTAGCCCCTGGGGCACTTTTGAAATTTGAATAAGATT
TATGTAATCAGTCTTTTAGGTTTGACCGGTTCTGCCGCTTTTTTTAAAATTGGATTTGTAATAATAAAAC
GCAATTGTTTGTTATTGTGGCGCTCTATCATAGATGTCGCTATAAACCTATTCAGCACAATATATTGTTT
TCATTTTAATATTGTACATATAAGTAGTAGGGTACAATCAGTAAATTGAACGGAGAATATTATTCATAAA
AATACGATAGTAACGGGTGATATATTCATTAGAATGAACCGAAACCGGCGGTAAGGATCTGAGCTACACA
TGCTCAGGTTTTTTACAACGTGCACAACAGAATTGAAAGCAAATATCATGCGATCATAGGCGTCTCGCAT
ATCTCATTAAAGCAGGGATCCCGCATCAGATCTATCAAACACATAGATTTACGAAGATCTCTAACATTAA
ATCATCAGAGAGATAAGTTTAGGGAGCAAGCTCTTTCGCTTACACAGAGAATCACAGAGGAAAGAGACTT
TAAGAAAACTACAACTTTTTTGACCACTGTGATTTCTCTCTGCAAGCGAAAGTACTTAATC
